Addgene plasmid #35899: Wnt8B Non-STOP
Depositing lab: Marian Waterman. Depositing organization: University of California, Irvine. Publication: A uniform human Wnt expression library reveals a shared secretory pathway and unique signaling activities. Najdi R, Proffitt K, Sprowl S, Kaur S, Yu J, Covey TM, Virshup DM, Waterman ML. Differentiation. 2012 Sep;84(2):203-13. doi: 10.1016/j.diff.2012.06.004. Epub 2012 Jul 9. PubMed 22784633.
Backbone
  Vector backbone: pENTR/D-TOPO
  Backbone manufacturer: Invitrogen
  Backbone size w/o insert (bp): 2580
  Vector type: Entry Vector
Growth in bacteria
  Bacterial resistance: Kanamycin, 50 μg/mL
  Growth temperature: 37°C
  Growth strain: DH5alpha
  Copy number: High Copy
Gene/Insert
  Gene/Insert name: Wnt8B (alt name: Wnt8B)
  Species: H. sapiens (human)
  Insert size (bp): 1062
  Mutation: None
  Entrez Gene: WNT8B
  Cloning method: Restriction Enzyme
  Sequencing primers: 5′ M13 (-20)-FWD; 3′ M13-Reverse
Terms and licenses: Academic/Nonprofit Terms; Industry Terms: Not Available to Industry
How to cite: Wnt8B Non-STOP was a gift from Marian Waterman (Addgene plasmid # 35899 ; http://n2t.net/addgene:35899 ; RRID:Addgene_35899)
