[The description below was written by a language model from this plasmid's Addgene catalogue record and pLannotate feature annotations shown in this document.]
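Description:
Wnt8B Non-STOP is a Gateway entry clone built on the Invitrogen pENTR/D-TOPO backbone, carrying the human WNT8B open reading frame. It is a small bacterial plasmid (about 3.6 kb in total) that is maintained at high copy number in E. coli through a ColE1/pUC-type origin of replication and selected with kanamycin via an aminoglycoside phosphotransferase (KanR) gene. As an entry vector it has no eukaryotic promoter driving the insert and is not meant for expression itself. The rrnB T1 and T2 transcription terminators upstream of the cloning region insulate the insert from read-through transcription in bacteria. A T7 promoter lies just outside attL2, pointing back toward the insert. The short lacI and lacZα fragments that were annotated appear to be backbone remnants rather than functional genes.

The payload is the WNT8B coding sequence (insert listed as roughly 1.06 kb, with no mutations recorded), which encodes a secreted ligand for frizzled-family receptors. It is flanked by attL1 and attL2 sites, so LR Clonase recombination can transfer the ORF directionally into any attR-containing destination vector, which then supplies the promoter and any tags. The "Non-STOP" name suggests that the native stop codon has been omitted so that the ORF can be fused in frame to a C-terminal tag or reporter encoded by the destination vector, although the record does not spell this out. The associated publication describes a uniform human Wnt expression library, and this clone is consistent with being one member of such a set, used to generate matched WNT8B expression constructs for comparing Wnt secretion and signaling activity.
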