Features (pLannotate 1.2.2; 10 found; start..end, strand, type, name):
    121..213     +  CDS            lacI (fragment): lac repressor; lacI; The lac repressor binds to the lac operator to inhibit transcription in E. coli. This inhibition can be relieved by adding lactose or isopropyl-β-D-thiogalactopyranoside (IPTG).
    268..295     -  terminator     rrnB T2 terminator: transcription terminator T2 from the E. coli rrnB gene
    427..470     +  terminator     rrnB T1 terminator: Escherichia coli rrnB; transcription terminator T1 from the E. coli rrnB gene
    517..553     -  CDS            lacZα (fragment): LacZα fragment of β-galactosidase; lacZ fragment
    569..668     +  protein_bind   attL1: mutant version of attL; recombination site for the Gateway® LR reaction LR Clonase™
    689..1741    +  CDS            WNT8B: WNT8B_HUMAN - Experimental evidence at transcript level: Swiss-Prot protein existence level 2. Ligand for members of the frizzled family of seven transmembrane receptors. May play an important role in the development and differentiation of certain forebrain structures, notably the hippocampus. From Homo sapiens (Human).
   1767..1866    -  protein_bind   attL2: mutant version of attL; recombination site for the Gateway® LR reaction LR Clonase™
   1884..1902    -  promoter       T7 promoter: promoter for bacteriophage T7 RNA polymerase
   2036..2845    +  CDS            KanR: aminoglycoside phosphotransferase; aph(3')-Ia; confers resistance to kanamycin in bacteria or G418 (Geneticin®) in eukaryotes
   2992..3580    +  rep_origin     ori: high-copy-number ColE1/pMB1/pBR322/pUC origin of replication
>Addgene plasmid #35899 | Wnt8B Non-STOP | depositor full sequence | sequence record 44165 | Wnt8B Non-STOP sequence 3642 bps
CTTTCCTGCGTTATCCCCTGATTCTGTGGATAACCGTATTACCGCCTTTGAGTGAGCTGATACCGCTCGC
CGCAGCCGAACGACCGAGCGCAGCGAGTCAGTGAGCGAGGAAGCGGAAGAGCGCCCAATACGCAAACCGC
CTCTCCCCGCGCGTTGGCCGATTCATTAATGCAGCTGGCACGACAGGTTTCCCGACTGGAAAGCGGGCAG
TGAGCGCAACGCAATTAATACGCGTACCGCTAGCCAGGAAGAGTTTGTAGAAACGCAAAAAGGCCATCCG
TCAGGATGGCCTTCTGCTTAGTTTGATGCCTGGCAGTTTATGGCGGGCGTCCTGCCCGCCACCCTCCGGG
CCGTTGCTTCACAACGTTCAAATCCGCTCCCGGCGGATTTGTCCTACTCAGGAGAGCGTTCACCGACAAA
CAACAGATAAAACGAAAGGCCCAGTCTTCCGACTGAGCCTTTCGTTTTATTTGATGCCTGGCAGTTCCCT
ACTCTCGCGTTAACGCTAGCATGGATGTTTTCCCAGTCACGACGTTGTAAAACGACGGCCAGTCTTAAGC
TCGGGCCCCAAATAATGATTTTATTTTGACTGATAGTGACCTGTTCGTTGCAACAAATTGATGAGCAATG
CTTTTTTATAATGCCAACTTTGTACAAAAAAGCAGGCTCCGCGGCCGCCCCCTTCACCATGTTTCTTTCA
AAGCCTTCTGTGTACATCTGTCTTTTCACCTGTGTCCTCCAACTCAGCCACAGCTGGTCGGTGAACAATT
TCCTGATGACTGGTCCAAAGGCTTACCTGATTTACTCCAGCAGTGTGGCAGCTGGTGCCCAGAGTGGTAT
TGAAGAATGCAAGTATCAGTTTGCCTGGGACCGCTGGAACTGCCCTGAGAGAGCCCTGCAGCTGTCCAGC
CATGGTGGGCTTCGCAGTGCCAATCGGGAGACAGCATTTGTGCATGCCATCAGTTCTGCTGGAGTCATGT
ACACCCTGACTAGAAACTGCAGCCTTGGAGATTTTGATAACTGTGGCTGTGATGACTCCCGCAACGGGCA
ACTGGGGGGACAAGGCTGGCTGTGGGGAGGCTGCAGTGACAATGTGGGCTTCGGAGAGGCGATTTCCAAG
CAGTTTGTCGATGCCCTGGAAACAGGACAGGATGCACGGGCAGCCATGAACCTGCACAACAACGAGGCTG
GCCGCAAGGCGGTGAAGGGCACCATGAAACGCACGTGCAAGTGCCACGGCGTGTCTGGCAGCTGCACCAC
GCAGACCTGTTGGCTGCAGCTGCCCGAGTTCCGCGAGGTGGGCGCGCACCTGAAGGAGAAGTACCACGCA
GCACTCAAGGTGGACCTGCTGCAGGGTGCTGGCAACAGCGCGGCCGGCCGCGGCGCCATCGCCGACACCT
TTCGCTCCATCTCTACCCGGGAGCTGGTGCACCTGGAGGACTCCCCGGACTACTGCCTGGAGAACAAAAC
GCTAGGGCTGCTGGGCACCGAAGGCCGAGAGTGCCTAAGGCGCGGGCGGGCCCTGGGTCGCTGGGAACGC
CGCAGCTGCCGCCGGCTCTGCGGGGACTGCGGGCTGGCGGTGGAGGAGCGCCGGGCCGAGACCGTGTCCA
GCTGCAACTGCAAGTTCCACTGGTGCTGCGCAGTCCGCTGCGAGCAGTGCCGCCGGAGGGTCACCAAGTA
CTTCTGTAGCCGCGCAGAGCGGCCGCGGGGGGGCGCTGCGCACAAACCCGGGAGAAAACCCTGCATTCTG
AAGGGTGGGCGCGCCGACCCAGCTTTCTTGTACAAAGTTGGCATTATAAGAAAGCATTGCTTATCAATTT
GTTGCAACGAACAGGTCACTATCAGTCAAAATAAAATCATTATTTGCCATCCAGCTGATATCCCCTATAG
TGAGTCGTATTACATGGTCATAGCTGTTTCCTGGCAGCTCTGGCCCGTGTCTCAAAATCTCTGATGTTAC
ATTGCACAAGATAAAAATATATCATCATGAACAATAAAACTGTCTGCTTACATAAACAGTAATACAAGGG
GTGTTATGAGCCATATTCAACGGGAAACGTCGAGGCCGCGATTAAATTCCAACATGGATGCTGATTTATA
TGGGTATAAATGGGCTCGCGATAATGTCGGGCAATCAGGTGCGACAATCTATCGCTTGTATGGGAAGCCC
GATGCGCCAGAGTTGTTTCTGAAACATGGCAAAGGTAGCGTTGCCAATGATGTTACAGATGAGATGGTCA
GACTAAACTGGCTGACGGAATTTATGCCTCTTCCGACCATCAAGCATTTTATCCGTACTCCTGATGATGC
ATGGTTACTCACCACTGCGATCCCCGGAAAAACAGCATTCCAGGTATTAGAAGAATATCCTGATTCAGGT
GAAAATATTGTTGATGCGCTGGCAGTGTTCCTGCGCCGGTTGCATTCGATTCCTGTTTGTAATTGTCCTT
TTAACAGCGATCGCGTATTTCGTCTCGCTCAGGCGCAATCACGAATGAATAACGGTTTGGTTGATGCGAG
TGATTTTGATGACGAGCGTAATGGCTGGCCTGTTGAACAAGTCTGGAAAGAAATGCATAAACTTTTGCCA
TTCTCACCGGATTCAGTCGTCACTCATGGTGATTTCTCACTTGATAACCTTATTTTTGACGAGGGGAAAT
TAATAGGTTGTATTGATGTTGGACGAGTCGGAATCGCAGACCGATACCAGGATCTTGCCATCCTATGGAA
CTGCCTCGGTGAGTTTTCTCCTTCATTACAGAAACGGCTTTTTCAAAAATATGGTATTGATAATCCTGAT
ATGAATAAATTGCAGTTTCATTTGATGCTCGATGAGTTTTTCTAATCAGAATTGGTTAATTGGTTGTAAC
ACTGGCAGAGCATTACGCTGACTTGACGGGACGGCGCAAGCTCATGACCAAAATCCCTTAACGTGAGTTA
CGCGTCGTTCCACTGAGCGTCAGACCCCGTAGAAAAGATCAAAGGATCTTCTTGAGATCCTTTTTTTCTG
CGCGTAATCTGCTGCTTGCAAACAAAAAAACCACCGCTACCAGCGGTGGTTTGTTTGCCGGATCAAGAGC
TACCAACTCTTTTTCCGAAGGTAACTGGCTTCAGCAGAGCGCAGATACCAAATACTGTCCTTCTAGTGTA
GCCGTAGTTAGGCCACCACTTCAAGAACTCTGTAGCACCGCCTACATACCTCGCTCTGCTAATCCTGTTA
CCAGTGGCTGCTGCCAGTGGCGATAAGTCGTGTCTTACCGGGTTGGACTCAAGACGATAGTTACCGGATA
AGGCGCAGCGGTCGGGCTGAACGGGGGGTTCGTGCACACAGCCCAGCTTGGAGCGAACGACCTACACCGA
ACTGAGATACCTACAGCGTGAGCATTGAGAAAGCGCCACGCTTCCCGAAGGGAGAAAGGCGGACAGGTAT
CCGGTAAGCGGCAGGGTCGGAACAGGAGAGCGCACGAGGGAGCTTCCAGGGGGAAACGCCTGGTATCTTT
ATAGTCCTGTCGGGTTTCGCCACCTCTGACTTGAGCGTCGATTTTTGTGATGCTCGTCAGGGGGGCGGAG
CCTATGGAAAAACGCCAGCAACGCGGCCTTTTTACGGTTCCTGGCCTTTTGCTGGCCTTTTGCTCACATG
TT
