>Addgene plasmid #35899 | Wnt8B Non-STOP | addgene partial sequence | sequence record 44986 | M13rev
TCAGCTGGATGGCAAATAATGATTTTATTTTGACTGATAGTGACCTGTTCGTTGCAACAAATTGATAAGC
AATGCTTTCTTATAATGCCAACTTTGTACAAGAAAGCTGGGTCGGCGCGCCCACCCTTCAGAATGCAGGG
TTTTCTCCCGGGTTTGTGCGCAGCGCCCCCCCGCGGCCGCTCTGCGCGGCTACAGAAGTACTTGGTGACC
CTCCGGCGGCACTGCTCGCAGCGGACTGCGCAGCACCAGTGGAACTTGCAGTTGCAGCTGGACACGGTCT
CGGCCCGGCGCTCCTCCACCGCCAGCCCGCAGTCCCCGCAGAGCCGGCGGCAGCTGCGGCGTTCCCAGCG
ACCCAGGGCCCGCCCGCGCCTTAGGCACTCTCGGCCTTCGGTGCCCAGCAGCCCTAGCGTTTTGTTCTCC
AGGCAGTAGTCCGGGGAGTCCTCCAGGTGCACCAGCTCCCGGGTAGAGATGGAGCGAAAGGTGTCGGCGA
TGGCGCCGCGGCCGGCCGCGCTGTTGCCAGCACCCTGCAGCAGGTCCACCTTGAGTGCTGCGTGGTACTT
CTCCTTCAGGTGCGCGCCCACCTCGCGGAACTCGGGCAGCTGCAGCCAACAGGTCTGCGTGGTGCAGCTG
CCAGACACGCCGTGGCACTTGCACGTGCGTTTCATGGTGCCCTTCACCGCCTTGCGGCCAGCCTCGTTGT
TGTGCAGGTTCATGGCTGCCCGTGCATCCTGTCCTGTTTCCAGGGCATCGACAAACTGCTTGGAAATCGC
CTCTCCGAAGCCCACATTGTCACTGCAGCCTCCCCACAGCCAGCCTTGTCCCCCCAGTTGCCCGTTGCGG
GAGTCATCACAGCCACAGTTATCAAAATCTCCAAGGCTGCAGTTTCTAGTCAGGGTGTACATGACTCCAG
CAGAACTGATGGCATGCACAAA
